Addgene plasmid #171009: EGFP-uTEV1-SQStmd
Purpose: HiLITR protease with SQS C-terminal targeting information (ER)
Depositing lab: Alice Ting. Depositing organization: Stanford University. Publication: An engineered transcriptional reporter of protein localization identifies regulators of mitochondrial and ER membrane protein trafficking in high-throughput CRISPRi screens. Coukos RW, Yao D, Sanchez ML, Strand ET, Olive ME, Udeshi ND, Weissman JS, Carr SA, Bassik MC, Ting AY. Elife. 2021 Aug 20;10. pii: 69142. doi: 10.7554/eLife.69142. PubMed 34414886.
Backbone
  Vector backbone: pCW-Cas9
  Backbone size w/o insert (bp): 8000
  Vector type: Mammalian Expression, Lentiviral, Synthetic Biology
  Selectable markers: EGFP
Growth in bacteria
  Bacterial resistance: Ampicillin, 100 μg/mL
  Growth temperature: 37°C
  Growth strain: NEB Stable
  Copy number: High Copy
Gene/Insert
  Gene/Insert name: EGFP-uTEV1-SQS(tmd) (alt name: FDFT1)
  Species: Synthetic
  Insert size (bp): 1700
  Promoter: pTRE-tight (TetOn)
  Cloning method: Gibson Cloning
Terms and licenses: Academic/Nonprofit Terms; Industry Terms: Not Available to Industry
How to cite: EGFP-uTEV1-SQStmd was a gift from Alice Ting (Addgene plasmid # 171009 ; http://n2t.net/addgene:171009 ; RRID:Addgene_171009)
