[The description below was written by a language model from this plasmid's Addgene catalogue record and pLannotate feature annotations shown in this document.]
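Description:
EGFP-uTEV1-SQStmd is a third-generation-style, self-inactivating lentiviral transfer plasmid built on the pCW-Cas9 backbone, designed for doxycycline-inducible expression of a membrane-targeted protease in mammalian cells. It is propagated in E. coli through a high-copy ColE1/pUC origin with ampicillin resistance. The record names a recombination-tolerant strain for growth, as is common for LTR-containing vectors. The viral framework comprises an RSV promoter driving a truncated HIV-1 5' LTR, the Ψ packaging signal with a gag fragment, the RRE, cPPT/CTS, a WPRE and a ΔU3 3' LTR. An SV40 poly(A) signal and SV40 origin lie downstream of the 3' LTR.

The payload is a synthetic fusion of about 1.7 kb under the tight TRE promoter (seven tet operators upstream of a minimal CMV promoter). It reads EGFP, then a TEV protease-derived segment (the uTEV1 variant named in the record), then a C-terminal fragment of human squalene synthase (SQS/FDFT1). This last fragment contains the transmembrane domain and supplies the targeting information that directs the fusion to the ER membrane. Downstream, a human PGK promoter constitutively expresses the reverse tetracycline transactivator rtTA3, so the single vector forms a complete Tet-On system: the protease fusion is produced only when doxycycline is added. No mammalian drug-resistance gene is annotated, and EGFP is listed as the selectable marker, so expressing cells would be identified by fluorescence.

The construct serves as the protease component of HiLITR, an engineered transcriptional reporter of protein localization. The associated work used HiLITR in high-throughput CRISPRi screens for regulators of mitochondrial and ER membrane protein trafficking. The record does not describe the partner reporter components.
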