Features (pLannotate 1.2.2; 27 found; start..end, strand, type, name):
      4..318     +  promoter       tight TRE promoter: Tet-responsive promoter PTight, consisting of seven tet operator sequences followed by the minimal CMV promoter
    341..1057    +  CDS            EGFP: EGFP is a basic (constitutively fluorescent) green fluorescent protein published in 1996, derived from Aequorea victoria. It is reported to be a rapidly-maturing weak dimer with moderate acid sensitivity.
   1094..1750    +  CDS            TEV protease (fragment): tobacco etch virus protease (Kapust et al., 2001)
   1871..2002    +  CDS            FDFT1 (fragment): FDFT_HUMAN - Experimental evidence at protein level: Swiss-Prot protein existence level 1. Catalyzes the condensation of 2 farnesyl pyrophosphate (FPP) moieties to form squalene. Proceeds in two distinct steps. In the first half-reaction, two molecules of FPP react to form the stable presqualene diphosphate intermediate (PSQPP), with concomitant release of a proton and a molecule of inorganic diphosphate. In the second half-reaction, PSQPP undergoes heterolysis, isomerization, and reduction with NADPH or NADH to form squalene. It is the first committed enzyme of the sterol biosynthesis pathway
   2020..2530    +  promoter       hPGK promoter: human phosphoglycerate kinase 1 promoter
   2540..3237    +  CDS            rtTA3 (fragment): reverse tetracycline transactivator 3 activates expression from Tet-responsive promoters in the presence of doxycycline
   3167..3277    +  CDS            VP48: 3 tandem repeats of the minimal activation domain of herpes simplex virus VP16 (Cheng et al., 2013)
   3313..3861    +  misc_feature   WPRE (fragment): woodchuck hepatitis virus posttranscriptional regulatory element
   3887..3958    +  CDS            nef (fragment): NEF_HV1Z2 - Experimental evidence at protein level: Swiss-Prot protein existence level 1. Extracellular Nef protein targets CD4(+) T-lymphocytes for apoptosis by interacting with CXCR4 surface receptors. From Human immunodeficiency virus type 1 group M subtype D (isolate Z2/CDC-Z34) (HIV-1).
   3960..4193    +  LTR            3' LTR (ΔU3): self-inactivating 3' long terminal repeat (LTR) from HIV-1
   4265..4386    +  polyA_signal   SV40 poly(A) signal: SV40 polyadenylation signal
   4426..4561    +  rep_origin     SV40 ori: SV40 origin of replication
   4569..4632    +  promoter       AmpR promoter: bla
   4633..5493    +  CDS            AmpR: β-lactamase; bla; confers resistance to ampicillin, carbenicillin, and related antibiotics
   5664..6252    +  rep_origin     ori: high-copy-number ColE1/pMB1/pBR322/pUC origin of replication
   6435..6527    +  CDS            lacI (fragment): lac repressor; lacI; The lac repressor binds to the lac operator to inhibit transcription in E. coli. This inhibition can be relieved by adding lactose or isopropyl-β-D-thiogalactopyranoside (IPTG).
   6540..6561    +  protein_bind   CAP binding site: CAP binding activates transcription in the presence of cAMP. E. coli catabolite activator protein
   6576..6606    +  promoter       lac promoter: promoter for the E. coli lac operon
   6614..6630    +  protein_bind   lac operator: The lac repressor binds to the lac operator to inhibit transcription in E. coli. This inhibition can be relieved by adding lactose or isopropyl-β-D-thiogalactopyranoside (IPTG). lac repressor encoded by lacI
   6675..6693    +  promoter       T3 promoter: promoter for bacteriophage T3 RNA polymerase
   6721..6947    +  promoter       RSV promoter: Rous sarcoma virus enhancer/promoter
   6948..7128    +  LTR            5' LTR (truncated): truncated 5' long terminal repeat (LTR) from HIV-1
   7175..7300    +  misc_feature   HIV-1 Ψ: packaging signal of human immunodeficiency virus type 1
   7284..7647    +  CDS            HIV-1 gag (fragment): gag protein from human immunodeficiency virus 1; gag
   7793..8026    +  misc_feature   RRE: The Rev response element (RRE) of HIV-1 allows for Rev-dependent mRNA export from the nucleus to the cytoplasm.
   8403..8427    +  CDS            Rev (fragment): human immunodeficiency virus 1 (HIV-1) Rev protein; rev; enhances nuclear export of unspliced and incompletely spliced viral mRNAs
   8468..8585    +  misc_feature   cPPT/CTS: central polypurine tract and central termination sequence of HIV-1
>Addgene plasmid #171009 | EGFP-uTEV1-SQStmd | addgene full sequence | sequence record 335839 | Addgene NGS Result
GTCGAGTTTACTCCCTATCAGTGATAGAGAACGTATGTCGAGTTTACTCCCTATCAGTGATAGAGAACGA
TGTCGAGTTTACTCCCTATCAGTGATAGAGAACGTATGTCGAGTTTACTCCCTATCAGTGATAGAGAACG
TATGTCGAGTTTACTCCCTATCAGTGATAGAGAACGTATGTCGAGTTTATCCCTATCAGTGATAGAGAAC
GTATGTCGAGTTTACTCCCTATCAGTGATAGAGAACGTATGTCGAGGTAGGCGTGTACGGTGGGAGGCCT
ATATAAGCAGAGCTCGTTTAGTGAACCGTCAGATCGCCTGGAGAATTGGCTAGCGCCACCATGGTGAGCA
AGGGCGAGGAGCTGTTCACCGGGGTGGTGCCCATCCTGGTCGAGCTGGACGGCGACGTAAACGGCCACAA
GTTCAGCGTGTCCGGCGAGGGCGAGGGCGATGCCACCTACGGCAAGCTGACCCTGAAGTTCATCTGCACC
ACCGGCAAGCTGCCCGTGCCCTGGCCCACCCTCGTGACCACCCTGACCTACGGCGTGCAGTGCTTCAGCC
GCTACCCCGACCACATGAAGCAGCACGACTTCTTCAAGTCCGCCATGCCCGAAGGCTACGTCCAGGAGCG
CACCATCTTCTTCAAGGACGACGGCAACTACAAGACCCGCGCCGAGGTGAAGTTCGAGGGCGACACCCTG
GTGAACCGCATCGAGCTGAAGGGCATCGACTTCAAGGAGGACGGCAACATCCTGGGGCACAAGCTGGAGT
ACAACTACAACAGCCACAACGTCTATATCATGGCCGACAAGCAGAAGAACGGCATCAAGGTGAACTTCAA
GATCCGCCACAACATCGAGGACGGCAGCGTGCAGCTCGCCGACCACTACCAGCAGAACACCCCCATCGGC
GACGGCCCCGTGCTGCTGCCCGACAACCACTACCTGAGCACCCAGTCCGCCCTGAGCAAAGACCCCAACG
AGAAGCGCGATCACATGGTCCTGCTGGAGTTCGTGACCGCCGCCGGGATCACTCTCGGCATGGACGAGCT
GTACAAGGACCTTGGATCTGGCACAGGCGGATCCGGTTCAGGCGGAGAAAGCTTGTTTAAGGGACCACGT
GATTACAACCCGATATCGAGCACCATTTGTCATTTGACGAATGAATCTGATGGGCACACAACATCGTTGT
ATGGTATTGGATTTGGTCCCTTCATCATTACAAACAAGCACTTGTTTAGAAGAAATAATGGAACACTGTT
GGTCCAATCACTACATGGTGTATTCAAGGTCAAGAACACCACGACTTTGCAACAACACCTCATTGATGGG
AGGGACATGATAATTATTCGCATGCCTAAGGATTTCCCACCATTTCCTCAAAAGCTGAAATTTAGAGAGC
CACAAAGGGAAGAGCGCATATGTCTTGTGACAACCAACTTCCAAACTAAGAGCATGTCTAGCATGGTGTC
AGACACTAGTTGCACATTCCCTTCATCTGATGGCATATTCTGGAAGCATTGGATTCAAACCAAGGATGGG
CAGTGTGGCAATCCATTAGTATCAACTAGAGATGGGTTCATTGTTGGTATACACTCAGCATCGAATTTCA
CCAACACAAACAATTATTTCACAAGCGTGCCGAAAAACTTCATGGAATTGTTGACAAATCAGGAGGCGCA
GCAGTGGGTTAGTGGTTGGCGATTAAATGCTGACTCAGTATTGTGGGGGGGCCATAAAGTTTTCATGGTG
GGTTCCACGTCAGGTTCTGGCAAGCCCGGATCAGGCGAGGGTAGCGGCTCTACTTCTGGGTCTGGTAAGC
CTGGGAGTGGAGAGGGGAGCACGCGTGGCAGTTCCGGCTCAGGTAGTGGATGTCAGCTGATTTCCCGAAG
CCACTACTCCCCCATCTACCTGTCGTTTGTCATGCTTTTGGCTGCCCTGAGCTGGCAGTACCTGACCACT
CTCTCCCAGGTAACAGAAGACTATGTTCAGACTGGAGAACACTGAGGCCGAATTCATCCGGGGTTGGGGT
TGCGCCTTTTCCAAGGCAGCCCTGGGTTTGCGCAGGGACGCGGCTGCTCTGGGCGTGGTTCCGGGAAACG
CAGCGGCGCCGACCCTGGGTCTCGCACATTCTTCACGTCCGTTCGCAGCGTCACCCGGATCTTCGCCGCT
ACCCTTGTGGGCCCCCCGGCGACGCTTCCTGCTCCGCCCCTAAGTCGGGAAGGTTCCTTGCGGTTCGCGG
CGTGCCGGACGTGACAAACGGAAGCCGCACGTCTCACTAGTACCCTCGCAGACGGACAGCGCCAGGGAGC
AATGGCAGCGCGCCGACCGCGATGGGCTGTGGCCAATAGCGGCTGCTCAGCAGGGCGCGCCGAGAGCAGC
GGCCGGGAAGGGGCGGTGCGGGAGGCGGGGTGTGGGGCGGTAGTGTGGGCCCTGTTCCTGCCCGCGCGGT
GTTCCGCATTCTGCAAGCCTCCGGAGCGCACGTCGGCAGTCGGCTCCCTCGTTGACCGAATCACCGACCT
CTCTCCCCAGCAATTCACCATGTCTAGACTGGACAAGAGCAAAGTCATAAACGGAGCTCTGGAATTACTC
AATGGTGTCGGTATCGAAGGCCTGACGACAAGGAAACTCGCTCAAAAGCTGGGAGTTGAGCAGCCTACCC
TGTACTGGCACGTGAAGAACAAGCGGGCCCTGCTCGATGCCCTGCCAATCGAGATGCTGGACAGGCATCA
TACCCACTTCTGCCCCCTGGAAGGCGAGTCATGGCAAGACTTTCTGCGGAACAACGCCAAGTCATACCGC
TGTGCTCTCCTCTCACATCGCGACGGGGCTAAAGTGCATCTCGGCACCCGCCCAACAGAGAAACAGTACG
AAACCCTGGAAAATCAGCTCGCGTTCCTGTGTCAGCAAGGCTTCTCCCTGGAGAACGCACTGTACGCTCT
GTCCGCCGTGGGCCACTTTACACTGGGCTGCGTATTGGAGGAACAGGAGCATCAAGTAGCAAAAGAGGAA
AGAGAGACACCTACCACCGATTCTATGCCCCCACTTCTGAGACAAGCAATTGAGCTGTTCGACCGGCAGG
GAGCCGAACCTGCCTTCCTTTTCGGCCTGGAACTAATCATATGTGGCCTGGAGAAACAGCTAAAGTGCGA
AAGCGGCGGGCCGACCGACGCCCTTGACGATTTTGACTTAGACATGCTCCCAGCCGATGCCCTTGACGAC
TTTGACCTTGATATGCTGCCTGCTGACGCTCTTGACGATTTTGACCTTGACATGCTCCCCGGGTAACTAA
GTAAGGATCGATCCAAGATATCGTATTCTTAACTATGTTGCTCCTTTTACGCTATGTGGATACGCTGCTT
TAATGCCTTTGTATCATGCTATTGCTTCCCGTATGGCTTTCATTTTCTCCTCCTTGTATAAATCCTGGTT
GCTGTCTCTTTATGAGGAGTTGTGGCCCGTTGTCAGGCAACGTGGCGTGGTGTGCACTGTGTTTGCTGAC
GCAACCCCCACTGGTTGGGGCATTGCCACCACCTGTCAGCTCCTTTCCGGGACTTTCGCTTTCCCCCTCC
CTATTGCCACGGCGGAACTCATCGCCGCCTGCCTTGCCCGCTGCTGGACAGGGGCTCGGCTGTTGGGCAC
TGACAATTCCGTGGTGTTGTCGGGGAAGCTGACGTCCTTTCCATGGCTGCTCGCCTGTGTTGCCACCTGG
ATTCTGCGCGGGACGTCCTTCTGCTACGTCCCTTCGGCCCTCAATCCAGCGGACCTTCCTTCCCGCGGCC
TGCTGCCGGCTCTGCGGCCTCTTCCGCGTCTTCGCCTTCGCCCTCAGACGAGTCGGATCTCCCTTTGGGC
CGCCTCCCCGCCTGTTTCGCCTCGGCGTCCGGACTAGAGGTACCTTTAAGACCAATGACTTACAAGGCAG
CTGTAGATCTTAGCCACTTTTTAAAAGAAAAGGGGGGACTGGAAGGGCTAATTCACTCCCAACGAAGACA
AGATCTGCTTTTTGCTTGTACTGGGTCTCTCTGGTTAGACCAGATCTGAGCCTGGGAGCTCTCTGGCTAA
CTAGGGAACCCACTGCTTAAGCCTCAATAAAGCTTGCCTTGAGTGCTTCAAGTAGTGTGTGCCCGTCTGT
TGTGTGACTCTGGTAACTAGAGATCCCTCAGACCCTTTTAGTCAGTGTGGAAAATCTCTAGCAGTAGTAG
TTCATGTCATCTTATTATTCAGTATTTATAACTTGCAAAGAAATGAATATCAGAGAGTGAGAGGAACTTG
TTTATTGCAGCTTATAATGGTTACAAATAAAGCAATAGCATCACAAATTTCACAAATAAAGCATTTTTTT
CACTGCATTCTAGTTGTGGTTTGTCCAAACTCATCAATGTATCTTATCATGTCTGGCTCTAGCTATCCCG
CCCCTAACTCCGCCCATCCCGCCCCTAACTCCGCCCAGTTCCGCCCATTCTCCGCCCCATGGCTGACTAA
TTTTTTTTATTTATGCAGAGGCCGAGGCCGCCTCGGCCTCTGAGCTATTCCAGAAGTAGTGAGGAGGCTT
TTTTGGAGGCCTTTCAAATATGTATCCGCTCATGAGACAATAACCCTGATAAATGCTTCAATAATATTGA
AAAAGGAAGAGTATGAGTATTCAACATTTCCGTGTCGCCCTTATTCCCTTTTTTGCGGCATTTTGCCTTC
CTGTTTTTGCTCACCCAGAAACGCTGGTGAAAGTAAAAGATGCTGAAGATCAGTTGGGTGCACGAGTGGG
TTACATCGAACTGGATCTCAACAGCGGTAAGATCCTTGAGAGTTTTCGCCCCGAAGAACGTTTTCCAATG
ATGAGCACTTTTAAAGTTCTGCTATGTGGCGCGGTATTATCCCGTATTGACGCCGGGCAAGAGCAACTCG
GTCGCCGCATACACTATTCTCAGAATGACTTGGTTGAGTACTCACCAGTCACAGAAAAGCATCTTACGGA
TGGCATGACAGTAAGAGAATTATGCAGTGCTGCCATAACCATGAGTGATAACACTGCGGCCAACTTACTT
CTGACAACGATCGGAGGACCGAAGGAGCTAACCGCTTTTTTGCACAACATGGGGGATCATGTAACTCGCC
TTGATCGTTGGGAACCGGAGCTGAATGAAGCCATACCAAACGACGAGCGTGACACCACGATGCCTGTAGC
AATGGCAACAACGTTGCGCAAACTATTAACTGGCGAACTACTTACTCTAGCTTCCCGGCAACAATTAATA
GACTGGATGGAGGCGGATAAAGTTGCAGGACCACTTCTGCGCTCGGCCCTTCCGGCTGGCTGGTTTATTG
CTGATAAATCTGGAGCCGGTGAGCGTGGGTCTCGCGGTATCATTGCAGCACTGGGGCCAGATGGTAAGCC
CTCCCGTATCGTAGTTATCTACACGACGGGGAGTCAGGCAACTATGGATGAACGAAATAGACAGATCGCT
GAGATAGGTGCCTCACTGATTAAGCATTGGTAACTGTCAGACCAAGTTTACTCATATATACTTTAGATTG
ATTTAAAACTTCATTTTTAATTTAAAAGGATCTAGGTGAAGATCCTTTTTGATAATCTCATGACCAAAAT
CCCTTAACGTGAGTTTTCGTTCCACTGAGCGTCAGACCCCGTAGAAAAGATCAAAGGATCTTCTTGAGAT
CCTTTTTTTCTGCGCGTAATCTGCTGCTTGCAAACAAAAAAACCACCGCTACCAGCGGTGGTTTGTTTGC
CGGATCAAGAGCTACCAACTCTTTTTCCGAAGGTAACTGGCTTCAGCAGAGCGCAGATACCAAATACTGT
TCTTCTAGTGTAGCCGTAGTTAGGCCACCACTTCAAGAACTCTGTAGCACCGCCTACATACCTCGCTCTG
CTAATCCTGTTACCAGTGGCTGCTGCCAGTGGCGATAAGTCGTGTCTTACCGGGTTGGACTCAAGACGAT
AGTTACCGGATAAGGCGCAGCGGTCGGGCTGAACGGGGGGTTCGTGCACACAGCCCAGCTTGGAGCGAAC
GACCTACACCGAACTGAGATACCTACAGCGTGAGCTATGAGAAAGCGCCACGCTTCCCGAAGGGAGAAAG
GCGGACAGGTATCCGGTAAGCGGCAGGGTCGGAACAGGAGAGCGCACGAGGGAGCTTCCAGGGGGAAACG
CCTGGTATCTTTATAGTCCTGTCGGGTTTCGCCACCTCTGACTTGAGCGTCGATTTTTGTGATGCTCGTC
AGGGGGGCGGAGCCTATGGAAAAACGCCAGCAACGCGGCCTTTTTACGGTTCCTGGCCTTTTGCTGGCCT
TTTGCTCACATGTTCTTTCCTGCGTTATCCCCTGATTCTGTGGATAACCGTATTACCGCCTTTGAGTGAG
CTGATACCGCTCGCCGCAGCCGAACGACCGAGCGCAGCGAGTCAGTGAGCGAGGAAGCGGAAGAGCGCCC
AATACGCAAACCGCCTCTCCCCGCGCGTTGGCCGATTCATTAATGCAGCTGGCACGACAGGTTTCCCGAC
TGGAAAGCGGGCAGTGAGCGCAACGCAATTAATGTGAGTTAGCTCACTCATTAGGCACCCCAGGCTTTAC
ACTTTATGCTTCCGGCTCGTATGTTGTGTGGAATTGTGAGCGGATAACAATTTCACACAGGAAACAGCTA
TGACCATGATTACGCCAAGCGCGCAATTAACCCTCACTAAAGGGAACAAAAGCTGGAGCTGCAAGCTTAA
TGTAGTCTTATGCAATACTCTTGTAGTCTTGCAACATGGTAACGATGAGTTAGCAACATGCCTTACAAGG
AGAGAAAAAGCACCGTGCATGCCGATTGGTGGAAGTAAGGTGGTACGATCGTGCCTTATTAGGAAGGCAA
CAGACGGGTCTGACATGGATTGGACGAACCACTGAATTGCCGCATTGCAGAGATATTGTATTTAAGTGCC
TAGCTCGATACATAAACGGGTCTCTCTGGTTAGACCAGATCTGAGCCTGGGAGCTCTCTGGCTAACTAGG
GAACCCACTGCTTAAGCCTCAATAAAGCTTGCCTTGAGTGCTTCAAGTAGTGTGTGCCCGTCTGTTGTGT
GACTCTGGTAACTAGAGATCCCTCAGACCCTTTTAGTCAGTGTGGAAAATCTCTAGCAGTGGCGCCCGAA
CAGGGACTTGAAAGCGAAAGGGAAACCAGAGGAGCTCTCTCGACGCAGGACTCGGCTTGCTGAAGCGCGC
ACGGCAAGAGGCGAGGGGCGGCGACTGGTGAGTACGCCAAAAATTTTGACTAGCGGAGGCTAGAAGGAGA
GAGATGGGTGCGAGAGCGTCAGTATTAAGCGGGGGAGAATTAGATCGCGATGGGAAAAAATTCGGTTAAG
GCCAGGGGGAAAGAAAAAATATAAATTAAAACATATAGTATGGGCAAGCAGGGAGCTAGAACGATTCGCA
GTTAATCCTGGCCTGTTAGAAACATCAGAAGGCTGTAGACAAATACTGGGACAGCTACAACCATCCCTTC
AGACAGGATCAGAAGAACTTAGATCATTATATAATACAGTAGCAACCCTCTATTGTGTGCATCAAAGGAT
AGAGATAAAAGACACCAAGGAAGCTTTAGACAAGATAGAGGAAGAGCAAAACAAAAGTAAGACCACCGCA
CAGCAAGCGGCCGCTGATCTTCAGACCTGGAGGAGGAGATATGAGGGACAATTGGAGAAGTGAATTATAT
AAATATAAAGTAGTAAAAATTGAACCATTAGGAGTAGCACCCACCAAGGCAAAGAGAAGAGTGGTGCAGA
GAGAAAAAAGAGCAGTGGGAATAGGAGCTTTGTTCCTTGGGTTCTTGGGAGCAGCAGGAAGCACTATGGG
CGCAGCGTCAATGACGCTGACGGTACAGGCCAGACAATTATTGTCTGGTATAGTGCAGCAGCAGAACAAT
TTGCTGAGGGCTATTGAGGCGCAACAGCATCTGTTGCAACTCACAGTCTGGGGCATCAAGCAGCTCCAGG
CAAGAATCCTGGCTGTGGAAAGATACCTAAAGGATCAACAGCTCCTGGGGATTTGGGGTTGCTCTGGAAA
ACTCATTTGCACCACTGCTGTGCCTTGGAATGCTAGTTGGAGTAATAAATCTCTGGAACAGATTTGGAAT
CACACGACCTGGATGGAGTGGGACAGAGAAATTAACAATTACACAAGCTTAATACACTCCTTAATTGAAG
AATCGCAAAACCAGCAAGAAAAGAATGAACAAGAATTATTGGAATTAGATAAATGGGCAAGTTTGTGGAA
TTGGTTTAACATAACAAATTGGCTGTGGTATATAAAATTATTCATAATGATAGTAGGAGGCTTGGTAGGT
TTAAGAATAGTTTTTGCTGTACTTTCTATAGTGAATAGAGTTAGGCAGGGATATTCACCATTATCGTTTC
AGACCCACCTCCCAACCCCGAGGGGACAATTCTCGACCTCGAGACAAATGGCAGTATTCATCCACAATTT
TAAAAGAAAAGGGGGGATTGGGGGGTACAGTGCAGGGGAAAGAATAGTAGACATAATAGCAACAGACATA
CAAACTAAAGAATTACAAAAACAAATTACAAAAATTCAAAATTTTCGGGTTTATTACAGGGACAGCAGAG
ATCCACTTTGGCCGCGAATCGATAT
